>Addgene plasmid #218358 | pMApra-Plac-SO | addgene full sequence | sequence record 434358 | Addgene NGS Result
ATGGCTACCCATAAGCCTATCAATATTCTGGAGGCGTTCGCAGCAGCGCCGCCACCGCTGGACTACGTTT
TGCCCAACATGGTGGCCGGTACGGTCGGGGCGCTGGTGTCGCCCGGTGGTGCCGGTAAATCCATGCTGGC
CCTGCAACTGGCCGCACAGATTGCAGGCGGGCCGGATCTGCTGGAGGTGGGCGAACTGCCCACCGGCCCG
GTGATCTACCTGCCCGCCGAAGACCCGCCCACCGCCATTCATCACCGCCTGCACGCCCTTGGGGCGCACC
TCAGCGCCGAGGAACGGCAAGCCGTGGCTGACGGCCTGCTGATCCAGCCGCTGATCGGCAGCCTGCCCAA
CATCATGGCCCCGGAGTGGTTCGACGGCCTCAAGCGCGCCGCCGAGGGCCGCCGCCTGATGGTGCTGGAC
ACGCTGCGCCGGTTCCACATCGAGGAAGAAAACGCCAGCGGCCCCATGGCCCAGGTCATCGGTCGCATGG
AGGCCATCGCCGCCGATACCGGGTGCTCTATCGTGTTCCTGCACCATGCCAGCAAGGGCGCGGCCATGAT
GGGCGCAGGCGACCAGCAGCAGGCCAGCCGGGGCAGCTCGGTACTGGTCGATAACATCCGCTGGCAGTCC
TACCTGTCGAGCATGACCAGCGCCGAGGCCGAGGAATGGGGTGTGGACGACGACCAGCGCCGGTTCTTCG
TCCGCTTCGGTGTGAGCAAGGCCAACTATGGCGCACCGTTCGCTGATCGGTGGTTCAGGCGGCATGACGG
CGGGGTGCTCAAGCCCGCCGTGCTGGAGAGGCAGCGCAAGAGCAAGGGGGTGCCCCGTGGTGAAGCCTAA
GAACAAGCACAGCCTCAGCCACGTCCGGCACGACCCGGCGCACTGTCTGGCCCCCGGCCTGTTCCGTGCC
CTCAAGCGGGGCGAGCGCAAGCGCAGCAAGCTGGACGTGACGTATGACTACGGCGACGGCAAGCGGATCG
AGTTCAGCGGCCCGGAGCCGCTGGGCGCTGATGATCTGCGCATCCTGCAAGGGCTGGTGGCCATGGCTGG
GCCTAATGGCCTAGTGCTTGGCCCGGAACCCAAGACCGAAGGCGGACGGCAGCTCCGGCTGTTCCTGGAA
CCCAAGTGGGAGGCCGTCACCGCTGATGCCATGGTGGTCAAAGGTAGCTATCGGGCGCTGGCAAAGGAAA
TCGGGGCAGAGGTCGATAGTGGTGGGGCGCTCAAGCACATACAGGACTGCATCGAGCGCCTTTGGAAGGT
ATCCATCATCGCCCAGAATGGCCGCAAGCGGCAGGGGTTTCGGCTGCTGTCGGAGTACGCCAGCGACGAG
GCGGACGGGCGCCTGTACGTGGCCCTGAACCCCTTGATCGCGCAGGCCGTCATGGGTGGCGGCCAGCATG
TGCGCATCAGCATGGACGAGGTGCGGGCGCTGGACAGCGAAACCGCCCGCCTGCTGCACCAGCGGCTGTG
TGGCTGGATCGACCCCGGCAAAACCGGCAAGGCTTCCATAGATACCTTGTGCGGCTATGTCTGGCCGTCA
GAGGCCAGTGGTTCGACCATGCGCAAGCGCCGCCAGCGGGTGCGCGAGGCGTTGCCGGAGCTGGTCGCGC
TGGGCTGGACGGTAACCGAGTTCGCGGCGGGCAAGTACGACATCACCCGGCCCAAGGCGGCAGGCTGACC
CCCCCCACTCTATTGTAAACAAGACATTTTTATCTTTTATATTCAATGGCTTATTTTCCTGCTAATTGGT
AATACCATGAAAAATACCATGCTCAGAAAAGGCTTAACAATATTTTGAAAAATTGCCTACTGAGCGCTGC
CGCACAGCTCCATAGGCCGCTTTCCTGGCTTTGCTTCCAGATGTATGCTCTTCTGCTCCCGAACGCCAGC
AAGACGTAGCCCAGCGCGTCGGCCAGCTTGCAATTCGCGCTAACTTACATTAATTGCGTTGCGCTCACTG
CCCGCTTTCCAGTCGGGAAACCTGTCGTGCCAGCTGCATTAATGAATCGGCCAACGCGCGGGGAGAGGCG
GTTTGCGTATTGGGCGCCAGGGTGGTTTTTCTTTTCACCAGTGAGACGGGCAACAGCTGATTGCCCTTCA
CCGCCTGGCCCTGAGAGAGTTGCAGCAAGCGGTCCACGCTGGTTTGCCCCAGCAGGCGAAAATCCTGTTT
GATGGTGGTTAACGGCGGGATATAACATGAGCTGTCTTCGGTATCGTCGTATCCCACTACCGAGATATCC
GCACCAACGCGCAGCCCGGACTCGGTAATGGCGCGCATTGCGCCCAGCGCCATCTGATCGTTGGCAACCA
GCATCGCAGTGGGAACGATGCCCTCATTCAGCATTTGCATGGTTTGTTGAAAACCGGACATGGCACTCCA
GTCGCCTTCCCGTTCCGCTATCGGCTGAATTTGATTGCGAGTGAGATATTTATGCCAGCCAGCCAGACGC
AGACGCGCCGAGACAGAACTTAATGGGCCCGCTAACAGCGCGATTTGCTGGTGACCCAATGCGACCAGAT
GCTCCACGCCCAGTCGCGTACCGTCTTCATGGGAGAAAATAATACTGTTGATGGGTGTCTGGTCAGAGAC
ATCAAGAAATAACGCCGGAACATTAGTGCAGGCAGCTTCCACAGCAATGGCATCCTGGTCATCCAGCGGA
TAGTTAATGATCAGCCCACTGACGCGTTGCGCGAGAAGATTGTGCACCGCCGCTTTACAGGCTTCGACGC
CGCTTCGTTCTACCATCGACACCACCACGCTGGCACCCAGTTGATCGGCGCGAGATTTAATCGCCGCGAC
AATTTGCGACGGCGCGTGCAGGGCCAGACTGGAGGTGGCAACGCCAATCAGCAACGACTGTTTGCCCGCC
AGTTGTTGTGCCACGCGGTTGGGAATGTAATTCAGCTCCGCCATCGCCGCTTCCACTTTTTCCCGCGTTT
TCGCAGAAACGTGGCTGGCCTGGTTCACCACGCGGGAAACGGTCTGATAAGAGACACCGGCATACTCTGC
GACATCGTATAACGTTACTGGTTTCACATTCACCACCCTGAATTGACTCTCTTCCGGGCGCTATCATGCC
ATACCGCGAAAGGTTTTGCACCATTCGATGGTGTCAACGTAAATGCCGCTTCGCCTTCGCGCGCGAATTG
CAAGCTGATCCGGGCTTATCGACTGCACGGTGCACCAATGCTTCTGGCGTCAGGCAGCCATCGGAAGCTG
TGGTATGGCTGTGCAGGTCGTAAATCACTGCATAATTCGTGTCGCTCAAGGCGCACTCCCGTTCTGGATA
ATGTTTTTCTCGTTCCCTGCTGCCTGACGTGAGCTCATTTATTCTGAAATGAGCTCTTGAAATTGTGAGC
GGATAACAATTATAATTCTAGAGACGTCGAATTCCTGCAGAAGCTTACTAGTGGCTGAATCCCGAAACAG
TTCGCAGGTAATAGTTAGAGCCTGCATAACGGTTTCGGGATTTTTTATAGGTCTCCCCATGCGAGAGTAG
GGAACTGCCAGGCATCAAATAAAACGAAAGGCTCAGTCGAAAGACTGGGCCTTTCGTTTTATCTGTTGTT
TGTCGGTGAACGCTCTCCTGAGTAGGACAAATCCGCCGGGAGCGGATTTGAACGTTGCGAAGCAACGGCC
CGGAGGGTGGCGGGCAGGACGCCCGCCATAAACTGCCAGGCATCAAATTAAGCAGAAGGCCATCCTGACG
GATGGCCTTTTTGCGTTTCTACAAACTCTTTTGTTTATTTTTCTAAATACATTCAAATATGTATCCGCTC
ATGAGACAATAACCCTGATAAATGCTTCAATAATATTGAAAAAGGAAGAGTATGAGTATTCAACATTTCC
GTGTCGCCCTTATTCCCTTTTTTGCGGCATTTTGCCTTCCTGTTTTTGCTCACCCAGAAACGCTGGTGAA
AGTAAAAGATGCTGAAGATCAGTTGGGTGCACGAGTGGGTTACATCGAACTGGATCTCAACAGCGGTAAG
ATCCTTGAGAGTTTTCGCCCCGAAGAACGTGATGTCCGGCGGTGCTTTTGCCGTTACGCACCACCCCGTC
AGTAGCTGAACAGGAGGGACAGCTGATAGAAACAGAAGCCACTGGCCTCAAAAACACCATCATACACTAA
ATCAGTAAGTTGGCAGCATCACCCGACGCACTTTGCGCCGAATAAATACCTGTGACGGAAGATCACTTCG
CAGAATAAATAAATCCTGGTGTCCCTGTTGATACCGGGAAGCCCTGGGCCAACTTTTGGCGAAAATGAGA
CGTTGATCGGCACGTAAGAGGTTCCAACTTTCACCATAATGAAATAAGATCACTACCGGGCGTATTTTTT
GAGTTATCGAGATTTTCAGGAGCTAAGGAAGCTAAAATGGAGAAAAAAATCACTGGATATACCACCGTTG
ATATATCCCAATGGCATCGTAAAGAACATTTTGAGGCATTTCAGTCAGTTGCTCAATGTACCTATAACCA
GACCGTTCAGCTGGATATTACGGCCTTTTTATCAAGGCCCGATCCTTGGAGCCCTTGCCCTCCCGCACGA
TGATCGTGCCGTGATCGAAATCCAGATCCTTGACCCGCAGTTGCAAACCCTCACTGATCCGGCTCACGGT
AACTGATGCCGTATTTGCAGTACCAGCGTACGGCCCACAGAATGATGTCACGCTGAAAATGCCGGCCTTT
GAATGGGTTCATGTGCAGCTCCATCAGCAAAAGGGGATGATAAGTTTATCACCACCTACTATTTGCAACA
GTGCCGTTGATCGTGCTATGATCGACTGATGTCATCAGCGGTGGAGTGCAATGTCGTGCAATACGAATGG
CGAAAAGCCGAGCTCATCGGTCAGCTTCTCAACCTTGGGGTTACCCCCGGCGGTGTGCTGCTGGTCCACA
GCTCCTTCCGTAGCGTCCGGCCCCTCGAAGATGGGCCACTTGGACTGATCGAGGCCCTGCGTGCTGCGCT
GGGTCCGGGAGGGACGCTCGTCATGCCCTCGTGGTCAGGTCTGGACGACGAGCCGTTCGATCCTGCCACG
TCGCCCGTTACACCGGACCTTGGAGTTGTCTCTGACACATTCTGGCGCCTGCCAAATGTAAAGCGCAGCG
CCCATCCATTTGCCTTTGCGGCAGCGGGGCCACAGGCAGAGCAGATCATCTCTGATCCATTGCCCCTGCC
ACCTCACTCGCCTGCAAGCCCGGTCGCCCGTGTCCATGAACTCGATGGGCAGGTACTTCTCCTCGGCGTG
GGACACGATGCCAACACGACGCTGCATCTTGCCGAGTTGATGGCAAAGGTTCCCTATGGGGTGCCGAGAC
ACTGCACCATTCTTCAGGATGGCAAGTTGGTACGCGTCGATTATCTCGAGAATGACCACTGCTGTGAGCG
CTTTGCCTTGGCGGACAGGTGGCTCAAGGAGAAGAGCCTTCAGAAGGAAGGTCCAGTCGGTCATGCCTTT
GCTCGGTTGATCCGCTCCCGCGACATTGTGGCGACAGCCCTGGGTCAACTGGGCCGAGATCCGTTGATCT
TCCTGCATCCGCCAGAGGCGGGATGCGAAGAATGCGATGCCGCTCGCCAGTCGATTGGCTGAGCTCATGA
AAACGTGGCCAATATGGACAACTTCTTCGCCCCCGTTTTCACCATGGGCAAATATTATACGCAAGGCGAC
AAGGTGCTGATGCCGCTGGCGATTCAGGTTCATCATGCCGTTTGTGATGGCTTCCATGTCGGCAGAATGC
TTAATGAATTACAACAGTACTGCGATGAGTGGCAGGGCGGGGCGTAATTTTTTTAAGGCAGTTATTGTCT
TCAAATTCCCGTTGCACATAGCCCGGCAATTCCTTTCCCTGCTCTGCCATAAGCGCAGCGAATGCCGGGT
AATACTCGTCAACGATCTGATAGAGAAGGGTTTGCTCGGGTCGGTGGCTCTGGTAACGACCAGTATCCCG
ATCCCGGCTGGCCGTCCTGGCCGCCACATGAGGCATGTTCCGCGTCCTTGCAATACTGTGTTTACATACA
GTCTATCGCTTAGCGGAAAGTTCTTTTACCCTCAGCCGAAATGCCTGCCGTTGCTAGACATTGCCAGCCA
GTGCCCGTCACTCCCGTACTAACTGTCACGAACCCCTGCAATAACTGTCACGCCCCCCTGCAATAACTGT
CACGAACCCCTGCAATAACTGTCACGCCCCCAAACCTGCAAACCCAGCAGGGGCGGGGGCTGGCGGGGTG
TTGGAAAAATCCATCCATGATTATCTAAGAATAATCCACTAGGCGCGGTTATCAGCGCCCTTGTGGGGCG
CTGCTGCCCTTGCCCAATATGCCCGGCCAGAGGCCGGATAGCTGGTCTATTCGCTGCGCTAGGCTACACA
CCGCCCCACCGCTGCGCGGCAGGGGGAAAGGCGGGCAAAGCCCGCTAAACCCCACACCAAACCCCGCAGA
AATACGCTGGAGCGCTTTTAGCCGCTTTAGCGGCCTTTCCCCCTACCCGAAGGGTGGGGCCGCGTGTGCA
GCCCCGCAGGGCCTGTCTCGGTCGATCATTCAGCCCGGCTCATCCTTCTGGCGTGGCGGCAGACCGAACA
AGGCGCGGTCGTGGTCGCGTTCAAGGTACGCATCCATTGCCGCCATGAGCCGATCCTCCGGCCACTCGCT
GCTGTTCACCTTGGCCAAAATCATGGCCCCCACCAGCACCTTGCGCCTTGTTTCGTTCTTGCGCTCTTGC
TGCTGTTCCCTTGCCCGCACCCGCTGAATTTCGGCATTGATTCGCGCTCGTTGTTCTTCGAGCTTGGCCA
GCCGATCCGCCGCCTTGTTGCTCCCCTTAACCATCTTGACACCCCATTGTTAATGTGCTGTCTCGTAGGC
TATCATGGAGGCACAGCGGCGGCAATCCCGACCCTACTTTGTAGGGGAGGGCGCACTTACCGGTTTCTCT
TCGAGAAACTGGCCTAACGGCCACCCTTCGGGCGGTGCGCTCTCCGAGGGCCATTGCATGGAGCCGAAAA
GCAAAAGCAACAGCGAGGCAGCATGGCGATTTATCACCTTACGGCGAAAACCGGCAGCAGGTCGGGCGGC
CAATCGGCCAGGGCCAAGGCCGACTACATCCAGCGCGAAGGCAAGTATGCCCGCGACATGGATGAAGTCT
TGCACGCCGAATCCGGGCACATGCCGGAGTTCGTCGAGCGGCCCGCCGACTACTGGGATGCTGCCGACCT
GTATGAACGCGCCAATGGGCGGCTGTTCAAGGAGGTCGAATTTGCCCTGCCGGTCGAGCTGACCCTCGAC
CAGCAGAAGGCGCTGGCGTCCGAGTTCGCCCAGCACCTGACCGGTGCCGAGCGCCTGCCGTATACGCTGG
CCATCCATGCCGGTGGCGGCGAGAACCCGCACTGCCACCTGATGATCTCCGAGCGGATCAATGACGGCAT
CGAGCGGCCCGCCGCTCAGTGGTTCAAGCGGTACAACGGCAAGACCCCGGAGAAGGGCGGGGCACAGAAG
ACCGAAGCGCTCAAGCCCAAGGCATGGCTTGAGCAGACCCGCGAGGCATGGGCCGACCATGCCAACCGGG
CATTAGAGCGGGCTGGCCACGACGCCCGCATTGACCACAGAACACTTGAGGCGCAGGGCATCGAGCGCCT
GCCCGGTGTTCACCTGGGGCCGAACGTGGTGGAGATGGAAGGCCGGGGCATCCGCACCGACCGGGCAGAC
GTGGCCCTGAACATCGACACCGCCAACGCCCAGATCATCGACTTACAGGAATACCGGGAGGCAATAGACC
ATGAACGCAATCGACAGAGTGAAGAAATCCAGAGGCATCAACGAGTTAGCGGAGCAGATCGAACCGCTGG
CCCAGAGCATGGCGACACTGGCCGACGAAGCCCGGCAGGTCATGAGCCAGACCCAGCAGGCCAGCGAGGC
GCAGGCGGCGGAGTGGCTGAAAGCCCAGCGCCAGACAGGGGCGGCATGGGTGGAGCTGGCCAAAGAGTTG
CGGGAGGTAGCCGCCGAGGTGAGCAGCGCCGCGCAGAGCGCCCGGAGCGCGTCGCGGGGGTGGCACTGGA
AGCTATGGCTAACCGTGATGCTGGCTTCCATGATGCCTACGGTGGTGCTGCTGATCGCATCGTTGCTCTT
GCTCGACCTGACGCCACTGACAACCGAGGACGGCTCGATCTGGCTGCGCTTGGTGGCCCGATGAAGAACG
ACAGGACTTTGCAGGCCATAGGCCGACAGCTCAAGGCCATGGGCTGTGAGCGCTTCGATATCGGCGTCAG
GGACGCCACCACCGGCCAGATGATGAACCGGGAATGGTCAGCCGCCGAAGTGCTCCAGAACACGCCATGG
CTCAAGCGGATGAATGCCCAGGGCAATGACGTGTATATCAGGCCCGCCGAGCAGGAGCGGCATGGTCTGG
TGCTGGTGGACGACCTCAGCGAGTTTGACCTGGATGACATGAAAGCCGAGGGCCGGGAGCCTGCCCTGGT
AGTGGAAACCAGCCCGAAGAACTATCAGGCATGGGTCAAGGTGGCCGACGCCGCAGGCGGTGAACTTCGG
GGGCAGATTGCCCGGACGCTGGCCAGCGAGTACGACGCCGACCCGGCCAGCGCCGACAGCCGCCACTATG
GCCGCTTGGCGGGCTTCACCAACCGCAAGGACAAGCACACCACCCGCGCCGGTTATCAGCCGTGGGTGCT
GCTGCGTGAATCCAAGGGCAAGACCGCCACCGCTGGCCCGGCGCTGGTGCAGCAGGCTGGCCAGCAGATC
GAGCAGGCCCAGCGGCAGCAGGAGAAGGCCCGCAGGCTGGCCAGCCTCGAACTGCCCGAGCGGCAGCTTA
GCCGCCACCGGCGCACGGCGCTGGACGAGTACCGCAGCGAGATGGCCGGGCTGGTCAAGCGCTTCGGTGA
TGACCTCAGCAAGTGCGACTTTATCGCCGCGCAGAAGCTGGCCAGCCGGGGCCGCAGTGCCGAGGAAATC
GGCAAGGCCATGGCCGAGGCCAGCCCAGCGCTGGCAGAGCGCAAGCCCGGCCACGAAGCGGATTACATCG
AGCGCACCGTCAGCAAGGTCATGGGTCTGCCCAGCGTCCAGCTTGCGCGGGCCGAGCTGGCACGGGCACC
GGCACCCCGCCAGCGAGGCATGGACAGGGGCGGGCCAGATTTCAGCATGTAGTGCTTGCGTTGGTACTCA
CGCCTGTTATACTATGAGTACTCACGCACAGAAGGGGGTTTTATGGAATACGAAAAAAGCGCTTCAGGGT
CGGTCTACCTGATCAAAAGTGACAAGGGCTATTGGTTGCCCGGTGGCTTTGGTTATACGTCAAACAAGGC
CGAGGCTGGCCGCTTTTCAGTCGCTGATATGGCCAGCCTTAACCTTGACGGCTGCACCTTGTCCTTGTTC
CGCGAAGACAAGCCTTTCGGCCCCGGCAAGTTTCTCGGTGACTGATATGAAAGACCAAAAGGACAAGCAG
ACCGGCGACCTGCTGGCCAGCCCTGACGCTGTACGCCAAGCGCGATATGCCGAGCGCATGAAGGCCAAAG
GGATGCGTCAGCGCAAGTTCTGGCTGACCGACGACGAATACGAGGCGCTGCGCGAGTGCCTGGAAGAACT
CAGAGCGGCGCAGGGCGGGGGTAGTGACCCCGCCAGCGCCTAACCACCAACTGCCTGCAAAGGAGGCAAT
CA
Features (pLannotate 1.2.2; 23 found; start..end, strand, type, name):
      1..840     +  CDS            RSF1010 RepA: replication protein A of the broad-host-range plasmid RSF1010 (Scholz et al., 1989); repA
    827..1678    +  CDS            RSF1010 RepC (fragment): replication protein C of the broad-host-range plasmid RSF1010 (Scholz et al., 1989); repC
   1955..3037    -  CDS            lacI: lac repressor; lacI; The lac repressor binds to the lac operator to inhibit transcription in E. coli. This inhibition can be relieved by adding lactose or isopropyl-β-D-thiogalactopyranoside (IPTG).
   3038..3115    -  promoter       lacIq promoter: lacI (mutant); In the lacIq allele, a single base change in the promoter boosts expression of the lacI gene about 10-fold.
   3168..3269    -  CDS            yciV (fragment): RNAAM_ECOLI - Also known as trpH From Escherichia coli (strain K12).
   3353..3369    +  protein_bind   lac operator: The lac repressor binds to the lac operator to inhibit transcription in E. coli. This inhibition can be relieved by adding lactose or isopropyl-β-D-thiogalactopyranoside (IPTG). lac repressor encoded by lacI
   3417..3479    +  CDS            Y64_LAMBD (fragment): Protein predicted: Swiss-Prot protein existence level 4. From Escherichia phage lambda (Bacteriophage lambda).
   3516..3602    +  terminator     rrnB T1 terminator: Escherichia coli rrnB; transcription terminator T1 from the E. coli rrnB gene
   3694..3721    +  terminator     rrnB T2 terminator: transcription terminator T2 from the E. coli rrnB gene
   3740..3831    +  promoter       AmpR promoter: bla
   3832..4020    +  CDS            AmpR (fragment): β-lactamase; bla; confers resistance to ampicillin, carbenicillin, and related antibiotics
   4020..4153    -  mobile_element IS1 (fragment): prokaryotic transposable element IS1
   4274..4376    +  promoter       cat promoter: promoter of the E. coli cat gene encoding chloramphenicol acetyltransferase
   4377..4511    +  CDS            CmR (fragment): chloramphenicol acetyltransferase; cat; confers resistance to chloramphenicol
   4510..4611    -  CDS            int (fragment): INT2_ECOLX - Protein inferred from homology: Swiss-Prot protein existence level 3. Putative integrase believed to be involved in the insertion of antibiotic resistance genes into plasmids and transposons. From Escherichia coli.
   4789..5589    +  CDS            ApmR: aminoglycoside 3-N-acetyltransferase type IV ; aac(3)IV; confers resistance to apramycin (Paget and Davies, 1996)
   5601..5787    +  CDS            CmR (fragment): chloramphenicol acetyltransferase; cat; confers resistance to chloramphenicol
   6119..6513    -  rep_origin     RSF1010 oriV: replication origin of the broad-host-range plasmid RSF1010; requires the RSF1010 RepA/B/C proteins for replication (Scholz et al., 1989)
   6543..6824    -  CDS            mobC: MOBC_ECOLX - Protein predicted: Swiss-Prot protein existence level 4. This protein is essential to promote the specific transfer of the plasmid in the presence of conjugative plasmids. From Escherichia coli.
   6855..6942    +  oriT           RSF1010 oriT: origin of transfer of the broad-host-range plasmid RSF1010 (Scholz et al., 1989)
   7771..8181    +  CDS            mobB: MOBB2_ECOLX - Protein predicted: Swiss-Prot protein existence level 4. This protein is essential to promote the specific transfer of the plasmid in the presence of conjugative plasmids. From Escherichia coli.
   8181..9152    +  CDS            RSF1010 RepB: replication protein B of the broad-host-range plasmid RSF1010 (Scholz et al., 1989); repB
   9595..7       +  ncRNA          Plasmid R1162 (across the origin): Accession: RF00043 - R1162-like plasmid antisense RNA
