[The description below was written by a language model from this plasmid's Addgene catalogue record and pLannotate feature annotations shown in this document.]
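Description:
pMApra-Plac-SO is an empty bacterial expression vector of about 9.7 kb built on the pMMB207 backbone, a broad-host-range RSF1010-type plasmid. It belongs to a vector series developed for inducible gene expression in multidrug-resistant Acinetobacter baumannii. Replication depends on the RSF1010 oriV together with the plasmid-encoded RepA, RepB and RepC proteins, which make the replicon largely independent of host-specific factors, and the plasmid is maintained at low copy number. An R1162-like antisense RNA associated with this replicon family is also annotated. The RSF1010 oriT and the mobB and mobC genes are annotated, so the plasmid should be mobilisable by conjugation when a helper supplies the transfer functions.

Selection is by apramycin, conferred by the aac(3)-IV acetyltransferase gene. This gene lies between two fragments of the chloramphenicol acetyltransferase coding sequence, which suggests that the apramycin marker was inserted into and disrupts the original chloramphenicol resistance gene of pMMB207. A truncated β-lactamase fragment and IS1 and integrase remnants also appear, and these look like nonfunctional backbone leftovers. An uncommon marker such as apramycin is useful in strains already resistant to the standard antibiotics.

The expression module consists of lacI driven by the up-mutated lacIq promoter, which provides abundant repressor. Divergent from it is the cargo region, with a lac operator followed by the rrnB T1 and T2 terminators. The Plac promoter named in the catalogue entry is not annotated separately in the feature table, and the record does not explain the "SO" suffix. No insert is present. A gene cloned between the operator and the terminators would be repressed by LacI and induced with IPTG.
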