Addgene plasmid #218358: pMApra-Plac-SO
Purpose: (Empty Backbone) Empty vector with lacIq-Plac expression system
Depositing lab: Michael Gebhardt. Depositing organization: University of Iowa. Publication: A series of vectors for inducible gene expression in multidrug-resistant Acinetobacter baumannii. Intorcia V, Sava RL, Schroeder GP, Gebhardt MJ. Appl Environ Microbiol. 2024 Sep 18;90(9):e0047424. doi: 10.1128/aem.00474-24. Epub 2024 Aug 20. PubMed 39162403.
Backbone
  Vector backbone: pMMB207
  Vector type: Bacterial Expression
Growth in bacteria
  Bacterial resistance: Apramycin, 25 μg/mL
  Growth temperature: 37°C
  Growth strain: DH5alpha
  Copy number: Low Copy
Gene/Insert
  Gene/Insert name: None
Terms and licenses: Academic/Nonprofit Terms; Industry Terms: Not Available to Industry
Depositor comments: Gebhardt lab ID # pMJG584.
How to cite: pMApra-Plac-SO was a gift from Michael Gebhardt (Addgene plasmid # 218358 ; http://n2t.net/addgene:218358 ; RRID:Addgene_218358)
